Addgene plasmid #41508: TAL-4TA1
Depositing lab: Veit Hornung. Depositing organization: Universitaetsklinikum Bonn. Publication: A ligation-independent cloning technique for high-throughput assembly of transcription activator-like effector genes. Schmid-Burgk JL, Schmidt T, Kaiser V, Honing K, Hornung V. Nat Biotechnol. 2012 Dec 16. doi: 10.1038/nbt.2460. PubMed 23242165.
Backbone
  Vector backbone: Custom backbone
  Backbone size w/o insert (bp): 2961
  Vector type: PCR Cloning Vector
Growth in bacteria
  Bacterial resistance: Ampicillin, 100 μg/mL
  Growth temperature: 37°C
  Growth strain: DH10B
  Copy number: High Copy
Gene/Insert
  Gene/Insert name: 4TA1
  Species: Synthetic
  Insert size (bp): 220
  Cloning method: Unknown
  Sequencing primers: 5′ M13_pUC_fwd; 3′ M13_pUC_rev
Terms and licenses: Academic/Nonprofit Terms; Industry Terms: Not Available to Industry
How to cite: TAL-4TA1 was a gift from Veit Hornung (Addgene plasmid # 41508 ; http://n2t.net/addgene:41508 ; RRID:Addgene_41508)
