[The description below was written by a language model from this plasmid's Addgene catalogue record.]
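Description:
TAL-4TA1 is a small, high-copy bacterial cloning plasmid built on a custom backbone of about 2.96 kb and classed as a PCR cloning vector. It is propagated in E. coli under ampicillin selection. The record names no origin of replication, but the high copy number and the use of M13/pUC forward and reverse sequencing primers suggest a pUC-style architecture, with the insert sitting between the standard M13 primer sites. No feature table accompanies the entry, so the exact layout of the backbone elements cannot be confirmed from the record.

The payload is a synthetic insert of roughly 220 bp called 4TA1. The associated publication describes a ligation-independent cloning method for high-throughput assembly of transcription activator-like effector (TALE) genes, so this plasmid is most plausibly one member of a library of building blocks carrying short pieces of TALE repeat-coding sequence. In TALE proteins, each repeat contacts a single DNA base, and ordered concatenation of repeat modules produces a DNA-binding domain with a chosen target specificity. The insert name probably encodes the position of the module in the assembly and the bases it recognises, but the record does not spell this out, nor does it state how many repeats are present, which repeat-variable residues they carry, or how the fragment was cloned. No promoter, tag, reporter or eukaryotic expression element is listed, which is consistent with a storage and template plasmid rather than an expression construct. Its expected use is as a source of a defined module for assembling custom TALE arrays, such as those used in designer nucleases or transcriptional regulators.
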