>Addgene plasmid #41508 | TAL-4TA1 | depositor partial sequence | sequence record 55377 | TAL-4TA1 sequence 220 bps
GAATGCAGGTTGTCGCCATCGCCTCTAACGGTGGGGGAAAGCAAGCCCTGGAAACCGTGCAAAGGTTGTT
GCCCGTCCTTTGTCAAGACCACGGCCTTACACCCGAGCAAGTCGTGGCCATTGCATCAAACATCGGTGGC
AAACAGGCTCTTGAGACTGTTCAGAGACTTCTCCCAGTTCTCTGTCAAGCCCACGGTTTGACACCCGACC
AAGGGCATTC
