>Addgene plasmid #41508 | TAL-4TA1 | addgene partial sequence | sequence record 55927 | M13_pUC_fwd
TCGAGCTCGGTACCTCGCGAATGCATCTAGATATTTGGGAATGCCCTTGGTCGGGTGTCAAACCGTGGGC
TTGACAGAGAACTGGGAGAAGTCTCTGAACAGTCTCAAGAGCCTGTTTGCCACCGATGTTTGATGCAATG
GCCACGACTTGCTCGGGTGTAAGGCCGTGGTCTTGACAAAGGACGGGCAACAACCTTTGCACGGTTTCCA
GGGCTTGCTTTCCCCCACCGTTAGAGGCGATGGCGACAACCTGCATTCATTTGGATCGGATCCCGGGCCC
GTCGACTGCAGAGGCCTGCATGCAAGCTTGGCGTAATCATGGTCATAGCTGTTTCCTGTGTGAAATTGTT
ATCCGCTCACAATTCCACACAACATACGAGCCGGAAGCATAAAGTGTAAAGCCTGGGGTGCCTAATGAGT
GAGCTAACTCACATTAATTGCGTTGCGCTCACTGCCCGCTTTCCAGTCGGGAAACCTGTCGTGCCAGCTG
CATTAATGAATCGGCCAACGCGCGGGGAGAGGCGGTTTGCGTATTGGGCGCTCTTCCGCTTCCTCGCTCA
CTGACTCGCTGCGCTCGGTCGTTCGGCTGCGGCGAGCGGTATCAGCTCACTCAAAGGCGGTAATACGGTT
ATCCACAGAATCAGGGGATAACGCAGGAAAGAACATGTGAGCAAAAGGCCAGCAAAAGGCCAGGAACCGT
AAAAAGGCCGCGTTGCTGGCGTTTTTCCATAGGCTCCGCCCCCCTGACGAGCATCACAAAAATCGACGCT
CAAGTCAGAGGTGGCGAAACCCGACAGGACTATAAAGATACCAGGCGTTTCCCCCTGGAAGCTCCCTCGT
GCGCTCTCCTGTTCCGA
